>Addgene plasmid #179446 | pMX-DivisionRecorder | addgene full sequence | sequence record 356198 | Addgene Partial NGS Result
GATAATACCGCGCCACATAGCAGAACTTTAAAAGTGCTCATCATTGGAAAACGTTCTTCGGGGCGAAAAC
TCTCAAGGATCTTACCGCTGTTGAGATCCAGTTCGATGTAACCCACTCGTGCACCCAACTGATCTTCAGC
ATCTTTTACTTTCACCAGCGTTTCTGGGTGAGCAAAAACAGGAAGGCAAAATGCCGCAAAAAAGGGAATA
AGGGCGACACGGAAATGTTGAATACTCATACTCTTCCTTTTTCAATATTATTGAAGCATTTATCAGGGTT
ATTGTCTCATGAGCGGATACATATTTGAATGTATTTAGAAAAATAAACAAATAGGGGTTCCGCGCACATT
TCCCCGAAAAGTGCCACCTGCATAATGAAAGACCCCACCTGTAGGTTTGGCAAGCTAGCTTAAGTAACGC
CATTTTGCAAGGCATGGAAAAATACATAACTGAGAATAGAAAAGTTCAGATCAAGGTCAGGAACAGATGG
AACAGCTGAATATGGGCCAAACAGGATATCTGTGGTAAGCAGTTCCTGCCCCGGCTCAGGGCCAAGAACA
GATGGAACAGCTGAATATGGGCCAAACAGGATATCTGTGGTAAGCAGTTCCTGCCCCGGCTCAGGGCCAA
GAACAGATGGTCCCCAGATGCGGTCCAGCCCTCAGCAGTTTCTAGAGAACCATCAGATGTTTCCAGGGTG
CCCCAAGGACCTGAAATGACCCTGTGCCTTATTTGAACTAACCAATCAGTTCGCTTCTCGCTTCTGTTCG
CGCGCTTCTGCTCCCCGAGCTCAATAAAAGAGCCCACAACCCCTCACTCGGCGCGCCAGTCCTCCGATTG
ACTGAGTCGCCCGGGTACCCGTGTATCCAATAAACCCTCTTGCAGTTGCATCCGACTTGTGGTCTCGCTG
TTCCTTGGGAGGGTCTCCTCTGAGTGATTGACTACCCGTCAGCGGGGGTCTTTCATTTGGGGGCTCGTCC
GGGATCGGGAGACCCCTGCCCAGGGACCACCGACCCACCACCGGGAGGTAAGCTGGCCAGCAACTTATCT
GTGTCTGTCCGATTGTCTAGTGTCTATGACTGATTTTATGCGCCTGCGTCGGTACTAGTTAGCTAACTAG
CTCTGTATCTGGCGGACCCGTGGTGGAACTGACGAGTTCGGAACACCCGGCCGCAACCCTGGGAGACGTC
CCAGGGACTTCGGGGGCCGTTTTTGTGGCCCGACCTGAGTCCAAAAATCCCGATCGTTTTGGACTCTTTG
GTGCACCCCCCTTAGAGGAGGGATATGTGGTTCTGGTAGGAGACGAGAACCTAAAACAGTTCCCGCCTCC
GTCTGAATTTTTGCTTTCGGTTTGGGACCGAAGCCGCGCCGCGCGTCTTGTCTGCTGCAGCATCGTTCTG
TGTTGTCTCTGTCTGACTGTGTTTCTGTATTTGTCTGAAAATATGGGCCCGGGCCAGACTGTTACCACTC
CCTTAAGTTTGACCTTAGGTCACTGGAAAGATGTCGAGCGGATCGCTCACAACCAGTCGGTAGATGTCAA
GAAGAGACGTTGGGTTACCTTCTGCTCTGCAGAATGGCCAACCTTTAACGTCGGATGGCCGCGAGACGGC
ACCTTTAACCGAGACCTCATCACCCAGGTTAAGATCAAGGTCTTTTCACCTGGCCCGCATGGACACCCAG
ACCAGGTCCCCTACATCGTGACCTGGGAAGCCTTGGCTTTTGACCCCCCTCCCTGGGTCAAGCCCTTTGT
ACACCCTAAGCCTCCGCCTCCTCTTCCTCCATCCGCCCCGTCTCTCCCCCTTGAACCTCCTCGTTCGACC
CCGCCTCGATCCTCCCTTTATCCAGCCCTCACTCCTTCTCTAGGCGCCCCCATATGGCCATATGAGATCT
TATATGGGGCACCCCCGCCCCTTGTAAACTTCCCTGACCCTGACATGACAAGAGTTACTAACAGCCCCTC
TCTCCAAGCTCACTTACAGGCTCTCTACTTAGTCCAGCACGAAGTCTGGAGACCTCTGGCGGCAGCCTAC
CAAGAACAACTGGACCGACCGGTGGTACCTCACCCTTACCGAGTCGGCGACACAGTGTGGGTCCGCCGAC
ACCAGACTAAGAACCTAGAACCTCGCTGGAAAGGACCTTACACAGTCCTGCTGACCACCCCCACCGCCCT
CAAAGTAGACGGCATCGCAGCTTGGATACACGCCGCCCACGTGAAGGCTGCCGACCCCGGGGGTGGACCA
TCCTCTAGACTGCCGGATCTGATTCTAGAGCTAGCGCCACCATGGTGAGCAAGGGCGAGGAGCTGTTCAC
CGGGGTGGTGCCCATCCTGGTCGAGCTGGACGGCGACGTAAACGGCCACAAGTTCAGCGTGTCCGGCGAG
GGCGAGGGCGATGCCACCTACGGCAAGCTGACCCTGAAGTTCATCTGCACCACCGGCAAGCTGCCCGTGC
CCTGGCCCACCCTCGTGACCACCCTGACCTACGGCGTGCAGTGCTTCAGCCGCTACCCCGACCACATGAA
GCAGCACGACTTCTTCAAGTCCGCCATGCCCGAAGGCTACGTCCAGGAGCGCACCATCTTCTTCAAGGAC
GACGGCAACTACAAGACCCGCGCCGAGGTGAAGTTCGAGGGCGACACCCTGGTGAACCGCATCGAGCTGA
AGGGCATCGACTTCAAGGAGGACGGCAACATCCTGGGGCACAAGCTGGAGTACAACTACAACAGCCACAA
CGTCTATATCATGGCCGACAAGCAGAAGAACGGCATCAAGGTGAACTTCAAGATCCGCCACAACATCGAG
GACGGCAGCGTGCAGCTCGCCGACCACTACCAGCAGAACACCCCCATCGGCGACGGCCCCGTGCTGCTGC
CCGACAACCACTACCTGAGCACCCAGTCCGCCCTGAGCAAAGACCCCAACGAGAAGCGCGATCACATGGT
CCTGCTGGAGTTCGTGACCGCCGCCGGGATCACTCTCGGCATGGACGAGCTGTACAAGGGTTCCGGAGCC
ACGAACTTCTCTCTGTTAAAGCAAGCAGGAGACGTGGAAGAAAACCCCGGTCCCATAACTTCGTATAGTA
TACATTATACGAAGTTATCAGAATTCGGGGGGGGGGGGGGGGGGGGGGGGCTCGAGGGCCAATTTACTGA
CCGTACACCAAAATTTGCCTGCATTACCGGTCGATGCAACGAGTGATGAGGTTCGCAAGAACCTGTGTGA
CTGCTTCAGGGATCGCCAGGCGTTTTCTGAGCATACCTGGAAATGTCTTCTGTCCGTTTGCCGGTCGTGG
GCGGCATGGTGCAAGTTGAATAACCGGAAATGGTTTCCCGCAGAACCTGAAGATGTTCGCGATTATCTTC
TATATCTTCAGGCGCGCGGTCTGGCAGTAAAAACTATCCAGCAACATTTGGGCCAGCTAAACATGCTTCA
TCGTCGGTCCGGGCTGCCACGACCAAGTGACAGCAATGCTGTTTCACTGGTTATGCGGCGGATCAGAAAA
GAAAACGTTGATGCCGGTGAACGTGCAAAACAGGCTCTAGCGTTCGAACGCACTGATTTCGACCAGGTAA
GTAGAGGGCTGGGCTGGGCTGTGGGGGGTGTGGGGTGCGGGACTTGGGCATGTCTGGGAGTCCCTCTCAC
CACTTTTCTTACCTTTCTAGGTTCGTTCACTCATGGAAAATAGCGATCGCTGCCAGGATATACGTAATCT
GGCATTTCTGGGGATTGCTTATAACACCCTGTTACGTATAGCCGAAATTGCCAGGATCAGGGTTAAAGAT
ATCTCACGTACTGACGGTGGGAGAATGTTAATCCATATTGGCAGAACGAAAACGCTGGTTAGCACCGCAG
GTGTAGAGAAGGCACTTAGCCTGGGGGTAACTAAACTGGTCGAGCGATGGATTTCCGTCTCTGGTGTAGC
TGATGATCCGAATAACTACCTGTTTTGCCGGGTCAGAAAAAATGGTGTTGCCGCGCCATCTGCCACCAGC
CAGCTATCAACTCGCGCCCTGGAAGGGATTTTTGAAGCAACTCATCGATTGATTTACGGCGCTAAGGATG
ACTCTGGTCAGAGATACCTGGCCTGGTCTGGACACAGTGCCCGTGTCGGAGCCGCGCGAGATATGGCCCG
CGCTGGAGTTTCAATACCGGAGATCATGCAAGCTGGTGGCTGGACCAATGTAAATATTGTCATGAACTAT
ATCCGTAACCTGGATAGTGAAACAGGGGCAATGGTGCGCCTGCTGGAAGATGGCGATGGACCGGTGGAAC
AAAAACTTATTTCTGAAGAAGATCTGTGATAGTAAGTCGGATAACTTCGTATAGTATACATTATACGAAG
TTATGGATCCGCGCCACGCGGCCGCAGTCGACGATAAAATAAAAGATTTTATTTAGTCTCCAGAAAAAGG
GGGGAATGAAAGACCCCACCTGTAGGTTTGGCAAGCTAGCTTAAGTAACGCCATTTTGCAAGGCATGGAA
AAATACATAACTGAGAATAGAGAAGTTCAGATCAAGGTCAGGAACAGATGGAACAGCTGAATATGGGCCA
AACAGGATATCTGTGGTAAGCAGTTCCTGCCCCGGCTCAGGGCCAAGAACAGATGGAACAGCTGAATATG
GGCCAAACAGGATATCTGTGGTAAGCAGTTCCTGCCCCGGCTCAGGGCCAAGAACAGATGGTCCCCAGAT
GCGGTCCAGCCCTCAGCAGTTTCTAGAGAACCATCAGATGTTTCCAGGGTGCCCCAAGGACCTGAAATGA
CCCTGTGCCTTATTTGAACTAACCAATCAGTTCGCTTCTCGCTTCTGTTCGCGCGCTTCTGCTCCCCGAG
CTCAATAAAAGAGCCCACAACCCCTCACTCGGGGCGCCAGTCCTCCGATTGACTGAGTCGCCCGGGTACC
CGTGTATCCAATAAACCCTCTTGCAGTTGCATCCGACTTGTGGTCTCGCTGTTCCTTGGGAGGGTCTCCT
CTGAGTGATTGACTACCCGTCAGCGGGGGTCTTTCACATGCWGCATKWATSAAWMKKMMWWCGCGCGGGG
AGAGGCGGTTTGCGTATTGGGCGCTCTTCCGCTTCCTCGCTCACTGACTCGCTGCGCTCGGTCGTTCGGC
TGCGGCGAGCGGTATCAGCTCACTCAAAGGCGGTAATACGGTTATCCACAGAATCAGGGGATAACGCAGG
AAAGAACATGTGAGCAAAAGGCCAGCAAAAGGCCAGGAACCGTAAAAAGGCCGCGTTGCTGGCGTTTTTC
CATAGGCTCCGCCCCCCTGACGAGCATCACAAAAATCGACGCTCAAGTCAGAGGTGGCGAAACCCGACAG
GACTATAAAGATACCAGGCGTTTCCCCCTGGAAGCTCCCTCGTGCGCTCTCCTGTTCCGACCCTGCCGCT
TACCGGATACCTGTCCGCCTTTCTCCCTTCGGGAAGCGTGGCGCTTTCTCATAGCTCACGCTGTAGGTAT
CTCAGTTCGGTGTAGGTCGTTCGCTCCAAGCTGGGCTGTGTGCACGAACCCCCCGTTCAGCCCGACCGCT
GCGCCTTATCCGGTAACTATCGTCTTGAGTCCAACCCGGTAAGACACGACTTATCGCCACTGGCAGCAGC
CACTGGTAACAGGATTAGCAGAGCGAGGTATGTAGGCGGTGCTACAGAGTTCTTGAAGTGGTGGCCTAAC
TACGGCTACACTAGAAGAACAGTATTTGGTATCTGCGCTCTGCTGAAGCCAGTTACCTTCGGAAAAAGAG
TTGGTAGCTCTTGATCCGGCAAACAAACCACCGCTGGTAGCGGTGGTTTTTTTGTTTGCAAGCAGCAGAT
TACGCGCAGAAAAAAAGGATCTCAAGAAGATCCTTTGATCTTTTCTACGGGGTCTGACGCTCAGTGGAAC
GAAAACTCACGTTAAGGGATTTTGGTCATGAGATTATCAAAAAGGATCTTCACCTAGATCCTTTTGCGGC
CGGCCGCAAATCAATCTAAAGTATATATGAGTAAACTTGGTCTGACAGTTACCAATGCTTAATCAGTGAG
GCACCTATCTCAGCGATCTGTCTATTTCGTTCATCCATAGTTGCCTGACTCCCCGTCGTGTAGATAACTA
CGATACGGGAGGGCTTACCATCTGGCCCCAGTGCTGCAATGATACCGCGAGACCCACGCTCACCGGCTCC
AGATTTATCAGCAATAAACCAGCCAGCCGGAAGGGCCGAGCGCAGAAGTGGTCCTGCAACTTTATCCGCC
TCCATCCAGTCTATTAATTGTTGCCGGGAAGCTAGAGTAAGTAGTTCGCCAGTTAATAGTTTGCGCAACG
TTGTTGCCATTGCTACAGGCATCGTGGTGTCACGCTCGTCGTTTGGTATGGCTTCATTCAGCTCCGGTTC
CCAACGATCAAGGCGAGTTACATGATCCCCCATGTTGTGCAAAAAAGCGGTTAGCTCCTTCGGTCCTCCG
ATCGTTGTCAGAAGTAAGTTGGCCGCAGTGTTATCACTCATGGTTATGGCAGCACTGCATAATTCTCTTA
CTGTCATGCCATCCGTAAGATGCTTTTCTGTGACTGGTGAGTACTCAACCAAGTCATTCTGAGAATAGTG
TATGCGGCGACCGAGTTGCTCTTGCCCGGCGTCAATACGG
Features (pLannotate 1.2.2; 17 found; start..end, strand, type, name):
    240..344     -  promoter       AmpR promoter: bla
    374..967     +  LTR            LTR: long terminal repeat from Moloney murine leukemia virus
   1030..1387    +  misc_feature   MMLV Ψ: packaging signal of Moloney murine leukemia virus (MMLV)
   1452..1868    +  CDS            gag (truncated): truncated Moloney murine leukemia virus (MMLV) gag gene lacking the start codon
   1878..2252    +  misc_feature   pol region: Moloney murine leukemia virus (MMLV) pol region containing the splice acceptor site
   2282..2998    +  CDS            EGFP: EGFP is a basic (constitutively fluorescent) green fluorescent protein published in 1996, derived from Aequorea victoria. It is reported to be a rapidly-maturing weak dimer with moderate acid sensitivity.
   3008..3063    +  CDS            P2A (fragment): 2A peptide from porcine teschovirus-1 polyprotein Eukaryotic ribosomes fail to insert a peptide bond between the Gly and Pro residues, yielding separate polypeptides.
   3065..3098    +  protein_bind   loxP511: Cre-mediated recombination occurs in the 8-bp core sequence (GTATACAT). loxP511 sites are compatible with each other, but incompatible with wild-type loxP sites. Cre recombinase
   3109..3131    +  promoter       chicken β-actin promoter (fragment): contains a 21-bp deletion relative to the standard chicken β-actin promoter
   3139..3568    +  CDS            Cre (fragment): site-specific recombinase Cre is a site-specific recombinase from bacteriophage P1. Recombination occurs at loxP sequences.
   3659..4257    +  CDS            Cre (fragment): site-specific recombinase Cre is a site-specific recombinase from bacteriophage P1. Recombination occurs at loxP sequences.
   4311..4344    +  protein_bind   loxP511: Cre-mediated recombination occurs in the 8-bp core sequence (GTATACAT). loxP511 sites are compatible with each other, but incompatible with wild-type loxP sites. Cre recombinase
   4415..4536    +  LTR            3' LTR (ΔU3) (fragment): self-inactivating 3' long terminal repeat (LTR) from Moloney murine leukemia virus
   4537..5006    +  LTR            LTR: long terminal repeat from Moloney murine leukemia virus
   5032..5064    -  CDS            lacI (fragment): lac repressor; lacI; The lac repressor binds to the lac operator to inhibit transcription in E. coli. This inhibition can be relieved by adding lactose or isopropyl-β-D-thiogalactopyranoside (IPTG).
   5247..5835    -  rep_origin     ori: high-copy-number ColE1/pMB1/pBR322/pUC origin of replication
   5999..239     -  CDS            AmpR (across the origin): β-lactamase; bla; confers resistance to ampicillin, carbenicillin, and related antibiotics
