[The description below was written by a language model from this plasmid's Addgene catalogue record and pLannotate feature annotations shown in this document.]
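Description:
pMX-DivisionRecorder is a Moloney murine leukemia virus-based retroviral expression vector built on the pMX backbone, about 6.6 kb in total. It is propagated in E. coli as a high-copy plasmid through a ColE1/pUC-type origin and is selected with ampicillin through the β-lactamase gene. The viral portion comprises a 5′ LTR, the MMLV Ψ packaging signal, a truncated gag segment lacking its start codon, and a pol region carrying the splice acceptor. A 3′ LTR closes the transfer unit, so the RNA can be packaged into retroviral particles when helper functions are supplied in trans and integrated into target cells. Expression of the payload is driven by the LTR.

The roughly 2 kb insert, GFP-P2A-511-CrePI-511, begins with EGFP, followed by a P2A ribosome-skipping peptide. Next comes a Cre recombinase coding region from bacteriophage P1, flanked by two same-orientation loxP511 sites. Cre is annotated as two fragments separated by a short unannotated gap, which suggests the reading frame is interrupted by an intervening sequence, although the record does not define what "PI" denotes. A very short match to the chicken β-actin promoter sits just upstream of Cre and is probably an incidental annotation rather than a functional promoter. In this arrangement EGFP marks transduced cells, and any Cre that is produced can excise its own floxed coding sequence, since loxP511 sites recombine with each other but not with wild-type loxP.

The record does not explain how the cassette links Cre activity to cell division. The associated publication concerns the replicative history of CD8+ T cells in the memory pool, which indicates use for tracking division history in transduced T cells.
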