Addgene plasmid #179446: pMX-DivisionRecorder
Purpose: Retroviral expression vector containing the DivisionRecorder cassette
Depositing lab: Ton Schumacher. Depositing organization: Netherlands Cancer Institute. Publication: Replicative history marks transcriptional and functional disparity in the CD8(+) T cell memory pool. Bresser K, Kok L, Swain AC, King LA, Jacobs L, Weber TS, Perie L, Duffy KR, de Boer RJ, Scheeren FA, Schumacher TN. Nat Immunol. 2022 May;23(5):791-801. doi: 10.1038/s41590-022-01171-9. Epub 2022 Apr 7. PubMed 35393592.
Backbone
  Vector backbone: pMX
  Backbone size w/o insert (bp): 4500
  Total vector size (bp): 6500
  Vector type: Retroviral
Growth in bacteria
  Bacterial resistance: Ampicillin, 100 μg/mL
  Growth temperature: 37°C
  Growth strain: NEB Stable
  Copy number: High Copy
Gene/Insert
  Gene/Insert name: GFP-P2A-511-CrePI-511
  Species: Aequorea victoria, P1 bacteriophage
  Insert size (bp): 2000
  GenBank ID: X96418.1 YP_006472.1
  Promoter: LTR
  Cloning method: Restriction Enzyme; 5′ cloning site NcoI (not destroyed); 3′ cloning site BamHI (not destroyed)
  Sequencing primers: 5′ ACCATCCTCTAGACTGCC; 3′ TTTTATTTTATCGTCGACTGC
Terms and licenses: Academic/Nonprofit Terms; Industry Terms: Not Available to Industry
How to cite: pMX-DivisionRecorder was a gift from Ton Schumacher (Addgene plasmid # 179446 ; http://n2t.net/addgene:179446 ; RRID:Addgene_179446)
